>Addgene plasmid #143117 | TFORF1439 | addgene full sequence | sequence record 397858 | Addgene NGS Result
TTAATGTAGTCTTATGCAATACTCTTGTAGTCTTGCAACATGGTAACGATGAGTTAGCAACATGCCTTAC
AAGGAGAGAAAAAGCACCGTGCATGCCGATTGGTGGAAGTAAGGTGGTACGATCGTGCCTTATTAGGAAG
GCAACAGACGGGTCTGACATGGATTGGACGAACCACTGAATTGCCGCATTGCAGAGATATTGTATTTAAG
TGCCTAGCTCGATACATAAACGGGTCTCTCTGGTTAGACCAGATCTGAGCCTGGGAGCTCTCTGGCTAAC
TAGGGAACCCACTGCTTAAGCCTCAATAAAGCTTGCCTTGAGTGCTTCAAGTAGTGTGTGCCCGTCTGTT
GTGTGACTCTGGTAACTAGAGATCCCTCAGACCCTTTTAGTCAGTGTGGAAAATCTCTAGCAGTGGCGCC
CGAACAGGGACTTGAAAGCGAAAGGGAAACCAGAGGAGCTCTCTCGACGCAGGACTCGGCTTGCTGAAGC
GCGCACGGCAAGAGGCGAGGGGCGGCGACTGGTGAGTACGCCAAAAATTTTGACTAGCGGAGGCTAGAAG
GAGAGAGATGGGTGCGAGAGCGTCAGTATTAAGCGGGGGAGAATTAGATCGCGATGGGAAAAAATTCGGT
TAAGGCCAGGGGGAAAGAAAAAATATAAATTAAAACATATAGTATGGGCAAGCAGGGAGCTAGAACGATT
CGCAGTTAATCCTGGCCTGTTAGAAACATCAGAAGGCTGTAGACAAATACTGGGACAGCTACAACCATCC
CTTCAGACAGGATCAGAAGAACTTAGATCATTATATAATACAGTAGCAACCCTCTATTGTGTGCATCAAA
GGATAGAGATAAAAGACACCAAGGAAGCTTTAGACAAGATAGAGGAAGAGCAAAACAAAAGTAAGACCAC
CGCACAGCAAGCGGCCGCTGATCTTCAGACCTGGAGGAGGAGATATGAGGGACAATTGGAGAAGTGAATT
ATATAAATATAAAGTAGTAAAAATTGAACCATTAGGAGTAGCACCCACCAAGGCAAAGAGAAGAGTGGTG
CAGAGAGAAAAAAGAGCAGTGGGAATAGGAGCTTTGTTCCTTGGGTTCTTGGGAGCAGCAGGAAGCACTA
TGGGCGCAGCGTCAATGACGCTGACGGTACAGGCCAGACAATTATTGTCTGGTATAGTGCAGCAGCAGAA
CAATTTGCTGAGGGCTATTGAGGCGCAACAGCATCTGTTGCAACTCACAGTCTGGGGCATCAAGCAGCTC
CAGGCAAGAATCCTGGCTGTGGAAAGATACCTAAAGGATCAACAGCTCCTGGGGATTTGGGGTTGCTCTG
GAAAACTCATTTGCACCACTGCTGTGCCTTGGAATGCTAGTTGGAGTAATAAATCTCTGGAACAGATTTG
GAATCACACGACCTGGATGGAGTGGGACAGAGAAATTAACAATTACACAAGCTTAATACACTCCTTAATT
GAAGAATCGCAAAACCAGCAAGAAAAGAATGAACAAGAATTATTGGAATTAGATAAATGGGCAAGTTTGT
GGAATTGGTTTAACATAACAAATTGGCTGTGGTATATAAAATTATTCATAATGATAGTAGGAGGCTTGGT
AGGTTTAAGAATAGTTTTTGCTGTACTTTCTATAGTGAATAGAGTTAGGCAGGGATATTCACCATTATCG
TTTCAGACCCACCTCCCAACCCCGAGGGGACCCATGCATTGCATCTCAATTAGTCAGCAACCAGGTGTGG
AAAGTCCCCAGGCTCCCCAGCAGGCAGAAGTATGCAAAGCATGCGTCTCAATTAGTCAGCAACCATAGTC
CCGCCCCTAACTCCGCCCATCCCGCCCCTAACTCCGCCCAGTTCCGCCCATTCTCCGCCCCATGGCTGAC
TAATTTTTTTTATTTATGCAGAGGCCGAGGCCGCCTCGGCCTCTGAGCTATTCCAGAAGTAGTGAGGAGG
CTTTTTTGGAGGCCTAGGCTTTTGCAAAAAGCTTTCTAGAGGTACCACCGGAGCTTACCATGACCGAGTA
CAAGCCCACGGTGCGCCTCGCCACCCGCGACGACGTCCCCAGGGCCGTACGCACCCTCGCCGCCGCGTTC
GCCGACTACCCCGCCACGCGCCACACCGTCGATCCGGACCGCCACATCGAGCGGGTCACCGAGCTGCAAG
AACTCTTCCTCACGCGCGTCGGGCTCGACATCGGCAAGGTGTGGGTCGCGGACGACGGCGCCGCCGTGGC
GGTCTGGACCACGCCGGAGAGCGTCGAAGCGGGGGCGGTGTTCGCCGAGATCGGCCCGCGCATGGCCGAG
TTGAGCGGTTCCCGGCTGGCCGCGCAGCAACAGATGGAAGGCCTCCTGGCGCCGCACCGGCCCAAGGAGC
CCGCGTGGTTCCTGGCCACCGTCGGCGTCTCGCCCGACCACCAGGGCAAGGGTCTGGGCAGCGCCGTCGT
GCTCCCCGGAGTGGAGGCGGCCGAGCGCGCCGGGGTGCCCGCCTTCCTGGAGACCTCCGCGCCCCGCAAC
CTCCCCTTCTACGAGCGGCTCGGCTTCACCGTCACCGCCGACGTCGAGGTGCCCGAAGGACCGCGCACCT
GGTGCATGACCCGCAAGCCCGGTGCCAGTTAACGAATTCTAGATCTTGAGACAAATGGCAGTATTCATCC
ACAATTTTAAAAGAAAAGGGGGGATTGGGGGGTACAGTGCAGGGGAAAGAATAGTAGACATAATAGCAAC
AGACATACAAACTAAAGAATTACAAAAACAAATTACAAAAATTCAAAATTTTCGGGTTTATTACAGGGAC
AGCAGAGATCCACTTTGGCGCCGGCTCGAGGCCTGCAGGTGCAAAGATGGATAAAGTTTTAAACAGAGAG
GAATCTTTGCAGCTAATGGACCTTCTAGGTCTTGAAAGGAGTGGGAATTGGCTCCGGTGCCCGTCAGTGG
GCAGAGCGCACATCGCCCACAGTCCCCGAGAAGTTGGGGGGAGGGGTCGGCAATTGAACCGGTGCCTAGA
GAAGGTGGCGCGGGGTAAACTGGGAAAGTGATGTCGTGTACTGGCTCCGCCTTTTTCCCGAGGGTGGGGG
AGAACCGTATATAAGTGCAGTAGTCGCCGTGAACGTTCTTTTTCGCAACGGGTTTGCCGCCAGAACACAG
GTAAGTGCCGTGTGTGGTTCCCGCGGGCCTGGCCTCTTTACGGGTTATGGCCCTTGCGTGCCTTGAATTA
CTTCCACCTGGCTGCAGTACGTGATTCTTGATCCCGAGCTTCGGGTTGGAAGTGGGTGGGAGAGTTCGAG
GCCTTGCGCTTAAGGAGCCCCTTCGCCTCGTGCTTGAGTTGAGGCCTGGCCTGGGCGCTGGGGCCGCCGC
GTGCGAATCTGGTGGCACCTTCGCGCCTGTCTCGCTGCTTTCGATAAGTCTCTAGCCATTTAAAATTTTT
GATGACCTGCTGCGACGCTTTTTTTCTGGCAAGATAGTCTTGTAAATGCGGGCCAAGATCTGCACACTGG
TATTTCGGTTTTTGGGGCCGCGGGCGGCGACGGGGCCCGTGCGTCCCAGCGCACATGTTCGGCGAGGCGG
GGCCTGCGAGCGCGGCCACCGAGAATCGGACGGGGGTAGTCTCAAGCTGGCCGGCCTGCTCTGGTGCCTG
GCCTCGCGCCGCCGTGTATCGCCCCGCCCTGGGCGGCAAGGCTGGCCCGGTCGGCACCAGTTGCGTGAGC
GGAAAGATGGCCGCTTCCCGGCCCTGCTGCAGGGAGCTCAAAATGGAGGACGCGGCGCTCGGGAGAGCGG
GCGGGTGAGTCACCCACACAAAGGAAAAGGGCCTTTCCGTCCTCAGCCGTCGCTTCATGTGACTCCACGG
AGTACCGGGCGCCGTCCAGGCACCTCGATTAGTTCTCGAGCTTTTGGAGTACGTCGTCTTTAGGTTGGGG
GGAGGGGTTTTATGCGATGGAGTTTCCCCACACTGAGTGGGTGGAGACTGAAGTTAGGCCAGCTTGGCAC
TTGATGTAATTCTCCTTGGAATTTGCCCTTTTTGAGTTTGGATCTTGGTTCATTCTCAAGCCTCAGACAG
TGGTTCAAAGTTTTTTTCTTCCATTTCAGGTGTCGTGAGGCTAGCACCGCCACCATGGATTCTTCTCAGC
ACTTAGTGACCTTTGAGGATGTGGCTGTGGACTTTACCCAGGAGGAGTGGACTTTGTTGGATCAAGCCCA
GAGAGATCTCTACAGAGATGTGATGTTGGAGAACTACAAGAATCTCATTATACTAGCAGGGTCTGAATTA
TTCAAACGTAGTCTCATGTCTGGATTGGAACAAATGGAAGAGCTGAGGACAGGAGTGACAGGAGTTCTGC
AGGAATTGGATTTGCAACTCAAAACCAAAGGCTCCCCACTGCTGCAAGATATTTCTGCAGAAAGATCACC
AAATGGAGTACAATTGGAGAGAAGCAATACTGCAGAGAAACTGTATGACTCTAACCATTCTGGAAAAGTC
TTCAATGAACACCCATTTCTTATGACTCACATGATAACTCACATTGGAGAGAAAACTTCTGAGGATAATC
AGAGTGGAAAAGCCTTAAGAAAGAACTTTCCTCATAGTTTTTACAAGAAAAGTCATGCTGAGGGGAAAAT
GCCTAAGTGTGTTAAACATGAAAAAGCCTTCAACCAGTTTCCAAATCTTACTAGGCAGAATAAAACTCAC
ACACAAGAGAAATTGTGTGAATGCAAAGACTGTTGGAGAACTTTTCTTAATCAGTCATCCCTTAAGTTAC
ATATAAGATCTCACAATGGAGACAAACACTATGTATGTAAGGAATGTGGGAAAGCCTTCAGTAATTCCTC
ACACCTTATAGGACATGGAAGAATTCACAGTGGAGAGAAGCCCTATGTCTGTAAAGAATGTGGTAAAGCT
TTCACTCAATCCACAGGACTTAAATTACACATCAGAACTCACAGTGGAGAAAAACCATATAAATGTAAAG
AGTGTGGGAAAGCCTTCACCCATTCTTCATACCTTACTGATCATACAAGAATCCACAGTGGAAAGAAGCC
CTATGTATGTATGGAATGTGGAAAAGCCTTCACTAGATCCACAGGACTTATTTTACACATGCGAATTCAC
ACTGGAGAAAAGCCATATGAATGTAAGGAGTGTGGAAAAGCTTTTATTCATTCCTCATACCTTACAAAAC
ATGTAAGGATTCACAGTGGAGAGAAGCTGTATTTATGTAAGGCATGTGGGAAAGCTTTTACTCGTTCCTC
AGGACTTGTTTTACACATGAGAACACATACTGGAGAAAAGCCCTATGAATGTAAAGAATGTGGGAAAGCC
TTTAATAATTCCTCAATGCTTAGTCAACATGTAAGGATTCACACTGGAGAGAAGCCATATGAATGCAAAG
AATGTGGGAAAGCTTTCACTCAATCCTCGGGCCTTAGTACCCATTTAAGAACTCACACTGGAGAAAAGGC
CTGTGAATGTAAGGAATGCGGTAAAGCATTTGCTCGTTCCACAAATCTTAATATGCACATGCGAACGCAC
ACAGGAGAAAAGCCTTATGCATGTAAAGAATGTGGGAAAGCCTTCAGGTATTCCACATACCTTAACGTTC
ACACACGAACTCACACTGGAGCAAAACCATATGAATGTAAGAAATGTGGGAAAAACTTCACTCAATCTTC
AGCACTTGCTAAACATCTAAGAACTAAGGCATGTGAAAAAACCTAGTAATGAACTAGTCCGTAACTTGAA
AGTATTTCGATTTCTTGGCTTTATATATCTTGTGGAAAGGACGAGCCCTCCGGAAAGGGACTGTGTGTAC
GCGTTAAGTCGACAATCAACCTCTGGATTACAAAATTTGTGAAAGATTGACTGGTATTCTTAACTATGTT
GCTCCTTTTACGCTATGTGGATACGCTGCTTTAATGCCTTTGTATCATGCTATTGCTTCCCGTATGGCTT
TCATTTTCTCCTCCTTGTATAAATCCTGGTTGCTGTCTCTTTATGAGGAGTTGTGGCCCGTTGTCAGGCA
ACGTGGCGTGGTGTGCACTGTGTTTGCTGACGCAACCCCCACTGGTTGGGGCATTGCCACCACCTGTCAG
CTCCTTTCCGGGACTTTCGCTTTCCCCCTCCCTATTGCCACGGCGGAACTCATCGCCGCCTGCCTTGCCC
GCTGCTGGACAGGGGCTCGGCTGTTGGGCACTGACAATTCCGTGGTGTTGTCGGGGAAATCATCGTCCTT
TCCTTGGCTGCTCGCCTGTGTTGCCACCTGGATTCTGCGCGGGACGTCCTTCTGCTACGTCCCTTCGGCC
CTCAATCCAGCGGACCTTCCTTCCCGCGGCCTGCTGCCGGCTCTGCGGCCTCTTCCGCGTCTTCGCCTTC
GCCCTCAGACGAGTCGGATCTCCCTTTGGGCCGCCTCCCCGCGTCGACTTTAAGACCAATGACTTACAAG
GCAGCTGTAGATCTTAGCCACTTTTTAAAAGAAAAGGGGGGACTGGAAGGGCTAATTCACTCCCAACGAA
GACAAGATCTGCTTTTTGCTTGTACTGGGTCTCTCTGGTTAGACCAGATCTGAGCCTGGGAGCTCTCTGG
CTAACTAGGGAACCCACTGCTTAAGCCTCAATAAAGCTTGCCTTGAGTGCTTCAAGTAGTGTGTGCCCGT
CTGTTGTGTGACTCTGGTAACTAGAGATCCCTCAGACCCTTTTAGTCAGTGTGGAAAATCTCTAGCAGTA
CGTATAGTAGTTCATGTCATCTTATTATTCAGTATTTATAACTTGCAAAGAAATGAATATCAGAGAGTGA
GAGGAACTTGTTTATTGCAGCTTATAATGGTTACAAATAAAGCAATAGCATCACAAATTTCACAAATAAA
GCATTTTTTTCACTGCATTCTAGTTGTGGTTTGTCCAAACTCATCAATGTATCTTATCATGTCTGGCTCT
AGCTATCCCGCCCCTAACTCCGCCCATCCCGCCCCTAACTCCGCCCAGTTCCGCCCATTCTCCGCCCCAT
GGCTGACTAATTTTTTTTATTTATGCAGAGGCCGAGGCCGCCTCGGCCTCTGAGCTATTCCAGAAGTAGT
GAGGAGGCTTTTTTGGAGGCCTAGGGACGTACCCAATTCGCCCTATAGTGAGTCGTATTACGCGCGCTCA
CTGGCCGTCGTTTTACAACGTCGTGACTGGGAAAACCCTGGCGTTACCCAACTTAATCGCCTTGCAGCAC
ATCCCCCTTTCGCCAGCTGGCGTAATAGCGAAGAGGCCCGCACCGATCGCCCTTCCCAACAGTTGCGCAG
CCTGAATGGCGAATGGG
[124 nt withheld, positions 7298-7421]
C
[91 nt withheld, positions 7423-7513]
A
[49 nt withheld, positions 7515-7563]
CCTTTGACGTTGGAGTCCACGTTCTTT
[37 nt withheld, positions 7591-7627]
ACCCTATCTCGGTCTATTCTTTTGATTTATAAGGGATTTTGCCGATTTCGGCCTATTGGTTAAAAAATGA
GCTGATTTAACAAAAATTTAACGCGAATTTTAACAAAATATTAACGCTTACAATTTAGGTGGCACTTTTC
GGGGAAATGTGCGCGGAACCCCTATTTGTTTATTTTTCTAAATACATTCAAATATGTATCCGCTCATGAG
ACAATAACCCTGATAAATGCTTCAATAATATTGAAAAAGGAAGAGTATGAGTATTCAACATTTCCGTGTC
GCCCTTATTCCCTTTTTTGCGGCATTTTGCCTTCCTGTTTTTGCTCACCCAGAAACGCTGGTGAAAGTAA
AAGATGCTGAAGATCAGTTGGGTGCACGAGTGGGTTACATCGAACTGGATCTCAACAGCGGTAAGATCCT
TGAGAGTTTTCGCCCCGAAGAACGTTTTCCAATGATGAGCACTTTTAAAGTTCTGCTATGTGGCGCGGTA
TTATCCCGTATTGACGCCGGGCAAGAGCAACTCGGTCGCCGCATACACTATTCTCAGAATGACTTGGTTG
AGTACTCACCAGTCACAGAAAAGCATCTTACGGATGGCATGACAGTAAGAGAATTATGCAGTGCTGCCAT
AACCATGAGTGATAACACTGCGGCCAACTTACTTCTGACAACGATCGGAGGACCGAAGGAGCTAACCGCT
TTTTTGCACAACATGGGGGATCATGTAACTCGCCTTGATCGTTGGGAACCGGAGCTGAATGAAGCCATAC
CAAACGACGAGCGTGACACCACGATGCCTGTAGCAATGGCAACAACGTTGCGCAAACTATTAACTGGCGA
ACTACTTACTCTAGCTTCCCGGCAACAATTAATAGACTGGATGGAGGCGGATAAAGTTGCAGGACCACTT
CTGCGCTCGGCCCTTCCGGCTGGCTGGTTTATTGCTGATAAATCTGGAGCCGGTGAGCGTGGGTCTCGCG
GTATCATTGCAGCACTGGGGCCAGATGGTAAGCCCTCCCGTATCGTAGTTATCTACACGACGGGGAGTCA
GGCAACTATGGATGAACGAAATAGACAGATCGCTGAGATAGGTGCCTCACTGATTAAGCATTGGTAACTG
TCAGACCAAGTTTACTCATATATACTTTAGATTGATTTAAAACTTCATTTTTAATTTAAAAGGATCTAGG
TGAAGATCCTTTTTGATAATCTCATGACCAAAATCCCTTAACGTGAGTTTTCGTTCCACTGAGCGTCAGA
CCCCGTAGAAAAGATCAAAGGATCTTCTTGAGATCCTTTTTTTCTGCGCGTAATCTGCTGCTTGCAAACA
AAAAAACCACCGCTACCAGCGGTGGTTTGTTTGCCGGATCAAGAGCTACCAACTCTTTTTCCGAAGGTAA
CTGGCTTCAGCAGAGCGCAGATACCAAATACTGTTCTTCTAGTGTAGCCGTAGTTAGGCCACCACTTCAA
GAACTCTGTAGCACCGCCTACATACCTCGCTCTGCTAATCCTGTTACCAGTGGCTGCTGCCAGTGGCGAT
AAGTCGTGTCTTACCGGGTTGGACTCAAGACGATAGTTACCGGATAAGGCGCAGCGGTCGGGCTGAACGG
GGGGTTCGTGCACACAGCCCAGCTTGGAGCGAACGACCTACACCGAACTGAGATACCTACAGCGTGAGCT
ATGAGAAAGCGCCACGCTTCCCGAAGGGAGAAAGGCGGACAGGTATCCGGTAAGCGGCAGGGTCGGAACA
GGAGAGCGCACGAGGGAGCTTCCAGGGGGAAACGCCTGGTATCTTTATAGTCCTGTCGGGTTTCGCCACC
TCTGACTTGAGCGTCGATTTTTGTGATGCTCGTCAGGGGGGCGGAGCCTATGGAAAAACGCCAGCAACGC
GGCCTTTTTACGGTTCCTGGCCTTTTGCTGGCCTTTTGCTCACATGTTCTTTCCTGCGTTATCCCCTGAT
TCTGTGGATAACCGTATTACCGCCTTTGAGTGAGCTGATACCGCTCGCCGCAGCCGAACGACCGAGCGCA
GCGAGTCAGTGAGCGAGGAAGCGGAAGAGCGCCCAATACGCAAACCGCCTCTCCCCGCGCGTTGGCCGAT
TCATTAATGCAGCTGGCACGACAGGTTTCCCGACTGGAAAGCGGGCAGTGAGCGCAACGCAATTAATGTG
AGTTAGCTCACTCATTAGGCACCCCAGGCTTTACACTTTATGCTTCCGGCTCGTATGTTGTGTGGAATTG
TGAGCGGATAACAATTTCACACAGGAAACAGCTATGACCATGATTACGCCAAGCGCGCAATTAACCCTCA
CTAAAGGGAACAAAAGCTGGAGCTGCAAGC
Features (pLannotate 1.2.2; 31 found; start..end, strand, type, name):
      5..231     +  promoter       RSV promoter: Rous sarcoma virus enhancer/promoter
    232..412     +  LTR            5' LTR (truncated): truncated 5' long terminal repeat (LTR) from HIV-1
    459..584     +  misc_feature   HIV-1 Ψ: packaging signal of human immunodeficiency virus type 1
    568..931     +  CDS            HIV-1 gag (fragment): gag protein from human immunodeficiency virus 1; gag
   1077..1310    +  misc_feature   RRE: The Rev response element (RRE) of HIV-1 allows for Rev-dependent mRNA export from the nucleus to the cytoplasm.
   1687..1713    +  CDS            Rev (fragment): human immunodeficiency virus 1 (HIV-1) Rev protein; rev; enhances nuclear export of unspliced and incompletely spliced viral mRNAs
   1720..1743    +  promoter       SV40 promoter (fragment): SV40 early promoter
   1744..1815    +  promoter       SV40 promoter (fragment): SV40 enhancer and early promoter
   1839..1974    +  rep_origin     SV40 ori: SV40 origin of replication
   2020..2616    +  CDS            PuroR (fragment): puromycin N-acetyltransferase; pac from Streptomyces; confers resistance to puromycin
   2665..2782    +  misc_feature   cPPT/CTS: central polypurine tract and central termination sequence of HIV-1
   2847..2913    +  CDS            small t antigen (fragment): SV40 (simian virus 40) small t antigen
   2920..4098    +  promoter       EF-1α promoter: strong constitutive promoter for human elongation factor EF-1α
   4115..4765    +  CDS            ZNF846 (fragment): ZN846_HUMAN - Experimental evidence at protein level: Swiss-Prot protein existence level 1. May be involved in transcriptional regulation. From Homo sapiens (Human).
   5729..5782    +  promoter       U6 promoter (fragment): RNA polymerase III promoter for human U6 snRNA
   5824..6412    +  misc_feature   WPRE: woodchuck hepatitis virus posttranscriptional regulatory element
   6463..6482    +  misc_feature   cPPT/CTS (fragment): central polypurine tract and central termination sequence of HIV-1
   6484..6717    +  LTR            3' LTR (ΔU3): self-inactivating 3' long terminal repeat (LTR) from HIV-1
   6795..6916    +  polyA_signal   SV40 poly(A) signal: SV40 polyadenylation signal
   6956..7091    +  rep_origin     SV40 ori: SV40 origin of replication
   7112..7130    -  promoter       T7 promoter: promoter for bacteriophage T7 RNA polymerase
   7138..7293    +  CDS            lacZα (fragment): LacZα fragment of β-galactosidase; lacZ fragment
   7298..7726    +  rep_origin     f1 ori (sequence partly withheld): f1 bacteriophage origin of replication; arrow indicates direction of (+) strand synthesis
   7779..7883    +  promoter       AmpR promoter: bla
   7884..8744    +  CDS            AmpR: β-lactamase; bla; confers resistance to ampicillin, carbenicillin, and related antibiotics
   8915..9503    +  rep_origin     ori: high-copy-number ColE1/pMB1/pBR322/pUC origin of replication
   9686..9778    +  CDS            lacI (fragment): lac repressor; lacI; The lac repressor binds to the lac operator to inhibit transcription in E. coli. This inhibition can be relieved by adding lactose or isopropyl-β-D-thiogalactopyranoside (IPTG).
   9791..9812    +  protein_bind   CAP binding site: CAP binding activates transcription in the presence of cAMP. E. coli catabolite activator protein
   9827..9857    +  promoter       lac promoter: promoter for the E. coli lac operon
   9865..9881    +  protein_bind   lac operator: The lac repressor binds to the lac operator to inhibit transcription in E. coli. This inhibition can be relieved by adding lactose or isopropyl-β-D-thiogalactopyranoside (IPTG). lac repressor encoded by lacI
   9926..9944    +  promoter       T3 promoter: promoter for bacteriophage T3 RNA polymerase
