[The description below was written by a language model from this plasmid's Addgene catalogue record and pLannotate feature annotations shown in this document.]
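Description:
TFORF1439 is a third-generation, self-inactivating lentiviral expression plasmid built on the pLX_TRC317 backbone and carrying the human zinc-finger gene ZNF846 as one member of a barcoded transcription factor ORF collection. In bacteria it is maintained through a high-copy ColE1/pUC-type origin and selected with ampicillin via the β-lactamase gene. An f1 origin and residual lac/T7/T3 cloning-vector elements are also present in the backbone. The depositor notes that the plasmid can recombine, which is typical of LTR-containing vectors.

The viral portion begins with an RSV promoter fused to a truncated HIV-1 5' LTR, which drives Tat-independent production of the genomic RNA. This is followed by the Ψ packaging signal with a partial gag fragment, the Rev response element for nuclear export of the unspliced transcript, and a cPPT/CTS. It ends in a ΔU3 3' LTR that inactivates the LTR promoter after integration, with an SV40 polyadenylation signal downstream. Within this frame, an SV40 early promoter drives puromycin N-acetyltransferase for selection of transduced mammalian cells. A separate EF-1α promoter drives the ZNF846 ORF, with a WPRE downstream to enhance transcript stability and expression. The automated annotation recognises only the first part of the roughly 1.7 kb insert as ZNF846, and the unique 24-bp barcode described in the catalogue entry is not annotated as a feature.

The construct is intended for overexpressing ZNF846 in mammalian cells. The barcode allows this transcription factor to be identified among many others in pooled screens, such as those examining directed differentiation.
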