Addgene plasmid #143117: TFORF1439
Purpose: Lentiviral vector for overexpressing transcription factor ORFs with unique 24-bp barcodes. Barcodes facilitate identification of transcription factors in pooled screens.
Depositing lab: Feng Zhang. Depositing organization: Broad Institute. Publication: A transcription factor atlas of directed differentiation. Joung J, Ma S, Tay T, Geiger-Schuller KR, Kirchgatterer PC, Verdine VK, Guo B, Arias-Garcia MA, Allen WE, Singh A, Kuksenko O, Abudayyeh OO, Gootenberg JS, Fu Z, Macrae RK, Buenrostro JD, Regev A, Zhang F. Cell. 2023 Jan 5;186(1):209-229.e26. doi: 10.1016/j.cell.2022.11.026. PubMed 36608654.
Backbone
  Vector backbone: pLX_TRC317
  Backbone manufacturer: Broad Institute Genetic Perturbation Platform
  Backbone size w/o insert (bp): 8264
  Vector type: Mammalian Expression, Lentiviral
  Selectable markers: Puromycin
Growth in bacteria
  Bacterial resistance: Ampicillin, 100 μg/mL
  Growth temperature: 37°C
  Growth strain: NEB Stable
  Copy number: High Copy
Gene/Insert
  Gene/Insert name: ZNF846
  Species: H. sapiens (human)
  Insert size (bp): 1703
  Entrez Gene: ZNF846
  Promoter: EF1a
  Cloning method: Unknown
  Sequencing primers: 5′ GGGTGGAGACTGAAGTTAGGCCAG; 3′ CACATAGCGTAAAAGGAGCAACATAG
Terms and licenses: Academic/Nonprofit Terms; Industry Terms: Not Available to Industry
Depositor comments: XM_011527717,XM_005259772,NM_001077624,ENST00000397902 . The transcription factor ORF portion of this plasmid was synthesized by Genewiz. Please test multiple small colonies in case of plasmid recombination. To make this collection available in a timely manner, a portion of this collection was not fully sequenced by Addgene. If an Addgene verified full plasmid sequence is not available, please contact us prior to placing an order to request the full sequence.
How to cite: TFORF1439 was a gift from Feng Zhang (Addgene plasmid # 143117 ; http://n2t.net/addgene:143117 ; RRID:Addgene_143117)
