>Addgene plasmid #143117 | TFORF1439 | depositor partial sequence | sequence record 281489 | Insert
ACCGCCACCATGGATTCTTCTCAGCACTTAGTGACCTTTGAGGATGTGGCTGTGGACTTTACCCAGGAGG
AGTGGACTTTGTTGGATCAAGCCCAGAGAGATCTCTACAGAGATGTGATGTTGGAGAACTACAAGAATCT
CATTATACTAGCAGGGTCTGAATTATTCAAACGTAGTCTCATGTCTGGATTGGAACAAATGGAAGAGCTG
AGGACAGGAGTGACAGGAGTTCTGCAGGAATTGGATTTGCAACTCAAAACCAAAGGCTCCCCACTGCTGC
AAGATATTTCTGCAGAAAGATCACCAAATGGAGTACAATTGGAGAGAAGCAATACTGCAGAGAAACTGTA
TGACTCTAACCATTCTGGAAAAGTCTTCAATGAACACCCATTTCTTATGACTCACATGATAACTCACATT
GGAGAGAAAACTTCTGAGGATAATCAGAGTGGAAAAGCCTTAAGAAAGAACTTTCCTCATAGTTTTTACA
AGAAAAGTCATGCTGAGGGGAAAATGCCTAAGTGTGTTAAACATGAAAAAGCCTTCAACCAGTTTCCAAA
TCTTACTAGGCAGAATAAAACTCACACACAAGAGAAATTGTGTGAATGCAAAGACTGTTGGAGAACTTTT
CTTAATCAGTCATCCCTTAAGTTACATATAAGATCTCACAATGGAGACAAACACTATGTATGTAAGGAAT
GTGGGAAAGCCTTCAGTAATTCCTCACACCTTATAGGACATGGAAGAATTCACAGTGGAGAGAAGCCCTA
TGTCTGTAAAGAATGTGGTAAAGCTTTCACTCAATCCACAGGACTTAAATTACACATCAGAACTCACAGT
GGAGAAAAACCATATAAATGTAAAGAGTGTGGGAAAGCCTTCACCCATTCTTCATACCTTACTGATCATA
CAAGAATCCACAGTGGAAAGAAGCCCTATGTATGTATGGAATGTGGAAAAGCCTTCACTAGATCCACAGG
ACTTATTTTACACATGCGAATTCACACTGGAGAAAAGCCATATGAATGTAAGGAGTGTGGAAAAGCTTTT
ATTCATTCCTCATACCTTACAAAACATGTAAGGATTCACAGTGGAGAGAAGCTGTATTTATGTAAGGCAT
GTGGGAAAGCTTTTACTCGTTCCTCAGGACTTGTTTTACACATGAGAACACATACTGGAGAAAAGCCCTA
TGAATGTAAAGAATGTGGGAAAGCCTTTAATAATTCCTCAATGCTTAGTCAACATGTAAGGATTCACACT
GGAGAGAAGCCATATGAATGCAAAGAATGTGGGAAAGCTTTCACTCAATCCTCGGGCCTTAGTACCCATT
TAAGAACTCACACTGGAGAAAAGGCCTGTGAATGTAAGGAATGCGGTAAAGCATTTGCTCGTTCCACAAA
TCTTAATATGCACATGCGAACGCACACAGGAGAAAAGCCTTATGCATGTAAAGAATGTGGGAAAGCCTTC
AGGTATTCCACATACCTTAACGTTCACACACGAACTCACACTGGAGCAAAACCATATGAATGTAAGAAAT
GTGGGAAAAACTTCACTCAATCTTCAGCACTTGCTAAACATCTAAGAACTAAGGCATGTGAAAAAACCTA
GTAATGAACTAGTCCGTAACTTGAAAGTATTTCGATTTCTTGGCTTTATATATCTTGTGGAAAGGACGAG
CCCTCCGGAAAGGGACTGTGTGT
