>Addgene plasmid #143117 | TFORF1439 | depositor partial sequence | sequence record 281490 | Barcode
GCCCTCCGGAAAGGGACTGTGTGT
